>Addgene plasmid #175464 | MDKA-c014 | addgene full sequence | sequence record 353255 | Addgene NGS Result
GTCGACATTGATTATTGACTAGTTATTAATAGTAATCAATTACGGGGTCATTAGTTCATAGCCCATATAT
GGAGTTCCGCGTTACATAACTTACGGTAAATGGCCCGCCTGGCTGACCGCCCAACGACCCCCGCCCATTG
ACGTCAATAATGACGTATGTTCCCATAGTAACGCCAATAGGGACTTTCCATTGACGTCAATGGGTGGAGT
ATTTACGGTAAACTGCCCACTTGGCAGTACATCAAGTGTATCATATGCCAAGTACGCCCCCTATTGACGT
CAATGACGGTAAATGGCCCGCCTGGCATTATGCCCAGTACATGACCTTATGGGACTTTCCTACTTGGCAG
TACATCTACGTATTAGTCATCGCTATTACCATGGTCGAGGTGAGCCCCACGTTCTGCTTCACTCTCCCCA
TCTCCCCCCCCTCCCCACCCCCAATTTTGTATTTATTTATTTTTTAATTATTTTGTGCAGCGATGGGGGC
GGGGGGGGGGGGGGGGCGCGCGCCRGGGGGGGGGGGGGGGGGSGGGGGGGGGGGSGGGGSGRGGCGGAGA
GGTGCGGCGGCAGCCAATCAGAGCGGCGCGCTCCGAAAGTTTCCTTTTATGGCGAGGCGGCGGCGGCGGC
GGCCCTATAAAAAGCGAAGCGCGCGGCGGGCGGGAGTCGCTGCGCGCTGCCTTCGCCCCGTGCCCCGCTC
CGCCGCCGCCTCGCGCCGCCCGCCCCGGCTCTGACTGACCGCGTTACTCCCACAGGTGAGCGGGCGGGAC
GGCCCTTCTCCTCCGGGCTGTAATTAGCGCTTGGTTTAATGACGGCTTGTTTCTTTTCTGTGGCTGCGTG
AAAGCCTTGAGGGGCTCCGGGAGGGCCCTTTGTGCGGGGGGAGCGGCTCGGGGGGTGCGTGCGTGTGTGT
GTGCGTGGGGAGCGCCGCGTGCGGCTCCGCGCTGCCCGGCGGCTGTGAGCGCTGCGGGCGCGGCGCGGGG
CTTTGTGCGCTCCGCAGTGTGCGCGAGGGGAGCGCGGCCGGGGGCGGTGCCCCGCGGTGCGGGGGGGGCT
GCGAGGGGAACAAAGGCTGCGTGCGGGGTGTGTGCGTGGGGGGGTGAGCAGGGGGTGTGGGCGCGTCGGT
CGGGCTGCAACCCCCCCTGCACCCCCCTCCCCGAGTTGCTGAGCACGGCCCGGCTTCGGGTGCGGGGCTC
CGTACGGGGCGTGGCGCGGGGCTCGCCGTGCCGGGCGGGGGGTGGCGGCAGGTGGGGGTGCCGGGCGGGG
CGGGGCCGCCTCGGGCCGGGGRGGGCTCGGGGGAGGGGCGCGGCGGCCCCCGGAGCGCCGGCGGCTGTCG
AGGCGCGGCGAGCCGCAGCCATTGCCTTTTATGGTAATCGTGCGAGAGGGCGCAGGGACTTCCTTTGTCC
CAAATCTGTGCGGAGCCGAAATCTGGGAGGCGCCGCCGCACCCCCTCTAGCGGGCGCGGGGCGAAGCGGT
GCGGCGCCGGCAGGAAGGAAATGGGCGGGGAGGGCCTTCGTGCGTCGCCGCGCCGCCGTCCCCTTCTCCC
TCTCCAGCCTCGGGGCTGTCCGCGGGGGGACGGCTGCCTTCGGGGGGGACGGGGCAGGGCGGGGTTCGGC
TTCTGGCGTGTGACCGGCGGCTCTAGAGCCTCTGCTAACCATGTTCATGCCTTCTTCTTTTTCCTACAGC
TCCTGGGCAACGTGCTGGTTATTGTGCTGTCTCATCATTTTGGCAAAGAATTGCGGCCGTCTCAGGCCGA
ATTCAAGCTTGCCACCATGGGGATCCTTCCCAGCCCTGGGATGCCTGCGCTGCTCTCCCTCGTGAGCCTT
CTCTCCGTGCTGCTGATGGGTTGCGTAGCTGAAACCGGTGTCGCCAAAAAGAAAGATAAGGTGAAGAAAG
GTGGTCCTGGATCAGAATGTGCTGAATGGGCATGGGGACCATGTACACCAAGCAGCAAGGATTGCGGCGT
GGGTTTCCGCGAGGGCACCTGCGGGGCCCAGACCCAGCGCATCCGGTGCAGGGTGCCCTGCAACTGGAAG
AAGGAGTTTGGAGCCGACTGCAAGTACAAGTTTGAGAACTGGGGTGCGTGTGATGGGGGCACAGGCACCA
AAGTCCGCCAAGGCACCCTGAAGAAGGCGCGCTACAATGCTCAGTGCCAGGAGACCATCCGCGTCACCAA
GCCCTGCACCCCCAAGACCAAAGCAAAGGCCAAAGCCAAGAAAGGGAAGGGAAAGGACAAACTGGAAGTT
CTGTTTCAGGGCCCGGACAAAACTCACACATGCCCACCGTGCCCAGCACCTGAACTCCTGGGGGGACCGT
CAGTCTTCCTCTTCCCCCCAAAACCCAAGGACACCCTCATGATCTCCCGGACCCCTGAGGTCACATGCGT
GGTGGTGGACGTGAGCCACGAAGACCCTGAGGTCAAGTTCAACTGGTACGTGGACGGCGTGGAGGTGCAT
AATGCCAAGACAAAGCCGCGGGAGGAGCAGTACAACAGCACGTACCGTGTGGTCAGCGTCCTCACCGTCC
TGCACCAGGACTGGCTGAATGGCAAGGAGTACAAGTGCAAGGTCTCCAACAAAGCCCTCCCAGCCCCCAT
CGAGAAAACCATCTCCAAAGCCAAAGGGCAGCCCCGAGAACCACAGGTGTACACCCTGCCCCCATCCCGG
GAGGAGATGACCAAGAACCAGGTCAGCCTGACCTGCCTGGTCAAAGGCTTCTATCCCAGCGACATCGCCG
TGGAGTGGGAGAGCAATGGGCAGCCGGAGAACAACTACAAGACCACGCCTCCCGTGCTGGACTCCGACGG
CTCCTTCTTCCTCTACAGCAAGCTCACCGTGGACAAGAGCAGGTGGCAGCAGGGGAACGTCTTCTCATGC
TCCGTGATGCACGAGGCTCTGCACAACCACTACACGCAGAAGAGCCTCTCCCTGTCTCCGGGTAAACATC
ACCATCACCATCACTAAGCAGAGAACCTCTACTTCCAATCGCACCATCATCACCATCACCATCACTAACT
CGAGACTAGTATCGCGATAATTCACTCCTCAGGTGCAGGCTGCCTATCAGAAGGTGGTGGCTGGTGTGGC
CAATGCCCTGGCTCACAAATACCACTGAGATCTTTTTCCCTCTGCCAAAAATTATGGGGACATCATGAAG
CCCCTTGAGCATCTGACTTCTGGCTAATAAAGGAAATTTATTTTCATTGCAATAGTGTGTTGGAATTTTT
TGTGTCTCTCACTCGGAAGGACATATGGGAGGGCAAATCATTTAAAACATCAGAATGAGTATTTGGTTTA
GAGTTTGGCAACATATGCCCATATGCTGGCTGCCATGAACAAAGGTTGGCTATAAAGAGGTCATCAGTAT
ATGAAACAGCCCCCTGCTGTCCATTCCTTATTCCATAGAAAAGCCTTGACTTGAGGTTAGATTTTTTTTA
TATTTTGTTTTGTGTTATTTTTTTCTTTAACATCCCTAAAATTTTCCTTACATGTTTTACTAGCCAGATT
TTTCCTCCTCTCCTGACTACTCCCAGTCATAGCTGTCCCTCTTCTCTTATGGAGATCCCTCGACCTGCAG
CCCAAGCTTGGCGTAATCATGGTCATAGCTGTTTCCTGTGTGAAATTGTTATCCGCTCACAATTCCACAC
AACATACGAGCCGGAAGCATAAAGTGTAAAGCCTGGGGTGCCTAATGAGTGAGCTAACTCACATTAATTG
CGTTGCGCTCACTGCCCGCTTTCCAGTCGGGAAACCTGTCGTGCCAGCGGATCGATCCGCTGCATTAATG
AATCGGCCAACGCGCGGGGAGAGGCGGTTTGCGTATTGGGCGCTCTTCCGCTTCCTCGCTCACTGACTCG
CTGCGCTCGGTCGTTCGGCTGCGGCGAGCGGTATCAGCTCACTCAAAGGCGGTAATACGGTTATCCACAG
AATCAGGGGATAACGCAGGAAAGAACATGTGAGCAAAAGGCCAGCAAAAGGCCAGGAACCGTAAAAAGGC
CGCGTTGCTGGCGTTTTTCCATAGGCTCCGCCCCCCTGACGAGCATCACAAAAATCGACGCTCAAGTCAG
AGGTGGCGAAACCCGACAGGACTATAAAGATACCAGGCGTTTCCCCCTGGAAGCTCCCTCGTGCGCTCTC
CTGTTCCGACCCTGCCGCTTACCGGATACCTGTCCGCCTTTCTCCCTTCGGGAAGCGTGGCGCTTTCTCA
TAGCTCACGCTGTAGGTATCTCAGTTCGGTGTAGGTCGTTCGCTCCAAGCTGGGCTGTGTGCACGAACCC
CCCGTTCAGCCCGACCGCTGCGCCTTATCCGGTAACTATCGTCTTGAGTCCAACCCGGTAAGACACGACT
TATCGCCACTGGCAGCAGCCACTGGTAACAGGATTAGCAGAGCGAGGTATGTAGGCGGTGCTACAGAGTT
CTTGAAGTGGTGGCCTAACTACGGCTACACTAGAAGAACAGTATTTGGTATCTGCGCTCTGCTGAAGCCA
GTTACCTTCGGAAAAAGAGTTGGTAGCTCTTGATCCGGCAAACAAACCACCGCTGGTAGCGGTGGTTTTT
TTGTTTGCAAGCAGCAGATTACGCGCAGAAAAAAAGGATCTCAAGAAGATCCTTTGATCTTTTCTACGGG
GTCTGACGCTCAGTGGAACGAAAACTCACGTTAAGGGATTTTGGTCATGAGATTATCAAAAAGGATCTTC
ACCTAGATCCTTTTAAATTAAAAATGAAGTTTTAAATCAATCTAAAGTATATATGAGTAAACTTGGTCTG
ACAGTTACCAATGCTTAATCAGTGAGGCACCTATCTCAGCGATCTGTCTATTTCGTTCATCCATAGTTGC
CTGACTCCCCGTCGTGTAGATAACTACGATACGGGAGGGCTTACCATCTGGCCCCAGTGCTGCAATGATA
CCGCGAGACCCACGCTCACCGGCTCCAGATTTATCAGCAATAAACCAGCCAGCCGGAAGGGCCGAGCGCA
GAAGTGGTCCTGCAACTTTATCCGCCTCCATCCAGTCTATTAATTGTTGCCGGGAAGCTAGAGTAAGTAG
TTCGCCAGTTAATAGTTTGCGCAACGTTGTTGCCATTGCTACAGGCATCGTGGTGTCACGCTCGTCGTTT
GGTATGGCTTCATTCAGCTCCGGTTCCCAACGATCAAGGCGAGTTACATGATCCCCCATGTTGTGCAAAA
AAGCGGTTAGCTCCTTCGGTCCTCCGATCGTTGTCAGAAGTAAGTTGGCCGCAGTGTTATCACTCATGGT
TATGGCAGCACTGCATAATTCTCTTACTGTCATGCCATCCGTAAGATGCTTTTCTGTGACTGGTGAGTAC
TCAACCAAGTCATTCTGAGAATAGTGTATGCGGCGACCGAGTTGCTCTTGCCCGGCGTCAATACGGGATA
ATACCGCGCCACATAGCAGAACTTTAAAAGTGCTCATCATTGGAAAACGTTCTTCGGGGCGAAAACTCTC
AAGGATCTTACCGCTGTTGAGATCCAGTTCGATGTAACCCACTCGTGCACCCAACTGATCTTCAGCATCT
TTTACTTTCACCAGCGTTTCTGGGTGAGCAAAAACAGGAAGGCAAAATGCCGCAAAAAAGGGAATAAGGG
CGACACGGAAATGTTGAATACTCATACTCTTCCTTTTTCAATATTATTGAAGCATTTATCAGGGTTATTG
TCTCATGAGCGGATACATATTTGAATGTATTTAGAAAAATAAACAAATAGGGGTTCCGCGCACATTTCCC
CGAAAAGTGCCACCTGG
Features (pLannotate 1.2.2; 17 found; start..end, strand, type, name):
      4..383     +  enhancer       CMV enhancer: human cytomegalovirus immediate early enhancer
    385..662     +  promoter       chicken β-actin promoter: No description available
    663..1679    +  intron         chimeric intron: chimera between introns from chicken β-actin and rabbit β-globin
   1677..1775    +  CDS            HBB (fragment): HBB_LEPEU - Experimental evidence at protein level: Swiss-Prot protein existence level 1. Involved in oxygen transport from the lung to the various peripheral tissues. From Lepus europaeus (European hare).
   1800..2192    +  CDS            MDK (fragment): MK_HUMAN - Also known as MK1, NEGF2. Experimental evidence at protein level: Swiss-Prot protein existence level 1. Secreted protein that functions as cytokine and growth factor and mediates its signal through cell-surface proteoglycan and non- proteoglycan receptors (PubMed:18469519, PubMed:12573468, PubMed:12122009, PubMed:10212223, PubMed:24458438, PubMed:15466886, PubMed:12084985, PubMed:10772929). Binds cell-surface proteoglycan receptors via their chondroitin sulfate (CS) groups (PubMed:12084985, PubMed:10212223). Thereby regulates many processes like inflammatory response, cell prolifera
   2256..2936    +  CDS            IGHG1 (fragment): IGHG1_HUMAN - Experimental evidence at protein level: Swiss-Prot protein existence level 1. Constant region of immunoglobulin heavy chains. Immunoglobulins, also known as antibodies, are membrane-bound or secreted glycoproteins produced by B lymphocytes. In the recognition phase of humoral immunity, the membrane-bound immunoglobulins serve as receptors which, upon binding of a specific antigen, trigger the clonal expansion and differentiation of B lymphocytes into immunoglobulins- secreting plasma cells. Secreted immunoglobulins mediate the effector phase of humoral immunity, which results in
   2937..2954    +  CDS            7xHis (fragment): 6xHis affinity tag
   2988..3005    +  CDS            7xHis (fragment): 6xHis affinity tag
   3031..3105    +  CDS            HBB (fragment): HBB_PONPY - Experimental evidence at transcript level: Swiss-Prot protein existence level 2. Involved in oxygen transport from the lung to the various peripheral tissues. From Pongo pygmaeus (Bornean orangutan).
   3176..3231    +  polyA_signal   β-globin poly(A) signal: rabbit β-globin polyadenylation signal (Gil and Proudfoot, 1987)
   3616..3632    -  protein_bind   lac operator: The lac repressor binds to the lac operator to inhibit transcription in E. coli. This inhibition can be relieved by adding lactose or isopropyl-β-D-thiogalactopyranoside (IPTG). lac repressor encoded by lacI
   3640..3670    -  promoter       lac promoter: promoter for the E. coli lac operon
   3685..3706    -  protein_bind   CAP binding site: CAP binding activates transcription in the presence of cAMP. E. coli catabolite activator protein
   3722..3823    -  CDS            lacI (fragment): LACI_ECOLI - Experimental evidence at protein level: Swiss-Prot protein existence level 1. Repressor of the lactose operon. Binds allolactose as an inducer. From Escherichia coli (strain K12).
   4006..4594    -  rep_origin     ori: high-copy-number ColE1/pMB1/pBR322/pUC origin of replication
   4765..5625    -  CDS            AmpR: β-lactamase; bla; confers resistance to ampicillin, carbenicillin, and related antibiotics
   5626..5730    -  promoter       AmpR promoter: bla
