[The description below was written by a language model from this plasmid's Addgene catalogue record and pLannotate feature annotations shown in this document.]
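Description:
MDKA-c014 is a mammalian expression plasmid built on the pHL-Sec backbone for producing a secreted form of human midkine (MDK, also known as MK or NEGF2), a heparin- and proteoglycan-binding cytokine and growth factor. It is propagated in E. coli as a high-copy plasmid through a ColE1/pUC-type origin and selected with ampicillin through the β-lactamase gene and its native promoter. Remnants of the lac promoter/operator region and a lacI fragment are also annotated in the bacterial portion of the backbone and play no role in mammalian expression.

The expression cassette is driven by a CAG-type arrangement: the CMV immediate-early enhancer, the chicken β-actin promoter and a chimeric β-actin/β-globin intron. It is terminated by the rabbit β-globin polyadenylation signal. The short HBB fragments flagged on either side of the open reading frame most likely reflect this β-globin-derived flanking sequence rather than expressed globin. The insert, cloned between AgeI and XhoI sites that remain intact, encodes residues V21 to D143 of midkine, i.e. the mature protein lacking its native leader. Secretion is instead directed by an ectopic N-terminal signal peptide from chicken PTPRS. At the C terminus the protein is fused to an HRV 3C protease cleavage site, a human IgG1 Fc region and a His6 tag. This allows capture from conditioned medium by Fc- or metal-affinity methods and subsequent removal of the Fc-His portion by 3C protease. The feature table shows a second His-tag match just downstream of the first, probably backbone-derived, and the record does not say whether it is translated. The depositing lab reports using HEK293 cells for expression.
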