Addgene plasmid #175464: MDKA-c014
Purpose: Protein expression/secretion in mammalian cells. Entire CDS with ectopic signal peptide, V21-D143. Fused to IgG Fc.
Depositing lab: Opher Gileadi. Depositing organization: University of Oxford.
Backbone
  Vector backbone: pHL-Sec
  Vector type: Mammalian Expression
Growth in bacteria
  Bacterial resistance: Ampicillin, 100 μg/mL
  Growth temperature: 37°C
  Growth strain: DH5alpha
  Copy number: High Copy
Gene/Insert
  Gene/Insert name: MDK (alt name: ARAP|MK|NEGF2)
  Species: H. sapiens (human)
  Entrez Gene: MDK (a.k.a. ARAP, MK, NEGF2)
  Tag / fusion protein: PTPRS (Gg) SP (N terminal on insert); HRV 3C-Fc-His6 (C terminal on insert)
  Cloning method: Restriction Enzyme; 5′ cloning site Agel (not destroyed); 3′ cloning site XhoI (not destroyed)
Terms and licenses: Academic/Nonprofit Terms; Industry Terms: Not Available to Industry
Depositor comments: Gileadi lab uses HEK293 cells for expression.
How to cite: MDKA-c014 was a gift from Opher Gileadi (Addgene plasmid # 175464 ; http://n2t.net/addgene:175464 ; RRID:Addgene_175464)
