>Addgene plasmid #175464 | MDKA-c014 | depositor partial sequence | sequence record 340369 | Coding sequence (including tags)
GAATTCAAGCTTGCCACCATGGGGATCCTTCCCAGCCCTGGGATGCCTGCGCTGCTCTCCCTCGTGAGCC
TTCTCTCCGTGCTGCTGATGGGTTGCGTAGCTGAAACCGGTGTCGCCAAAAAGAAAGATAAGGTGAAGAA
AGGTGGTCCTGGATCAGAATGTGCTGAATGGGCATGGGGACCATGTACACCAAGCAGCAAGGATTGCGGC
GTGGGTTTCCGCGAGGGCACCTGCGGGGCCCAGACCCAGCGCATCCGGTGCAGGGTGCCCTGCAACTGGA
AGAAGGAGTTTGGAGCCGACTGCAAGTACAAGTTTGAGAACTGGGGTGCGTGTGATGGGGGCACAGGCAC
CAAAGTCCGCCAAGGCACCCTGAAGAAGGCGCGCTACAATGCTCAGTGCCAGGAGACCATCCGCGTCACC
AAGCCCTGCACCCCCAAGACCAAAGCAAAGGCCAAAGCCAAGAAAGGGAAGGGAAAGGACAAACTGGAAG
TTCTGTTTCAGGGCCCGGACAAAACTCACACATGCCCACCGTGCCCAGCACCTGAACTCCTGGGGGGACC
GTCAGTCTTCCTCTTCCCCCCAAAACCCAAGGACACCCTCATGATCTCCCGGACCCCTGAGGTCACATGC
GTGGTGGTGGACGTGAGCCACGAAGACCCTGAGGTCAAGTTCAACTGGTACGTGGACGGCGTGGAGGTGC
ATAATGCCAAGACAAAGCCGCGGGAGGAGCAGTACAACAGCACGTACCGTGTGGTCAGCGTCCTCACCGT
CCTGCACCAGGACTGGCTGAATGGCAAGGAGTACAAGTGCAAGGTCTCCAACAAAGCCCTCCCAGCCCCC
ATCGAGAAAACCATCTCCAAAGCCAAAGGGCAGCCCCGAGAACCACAGGTGTACACCCTGCCCCCATCCC
GGGAGGAGATGACCAAGAACCAGGTCAGCCTGACCTGCCTGGTCAAAGGCTTCTATCCCAGCGACATCGC
CGTGGAGTGGGAGAGCAATGGGCAGCCGGAGAACAACTACAAGACCACGCCTCCCGTGCTGGACTCCGAC
GGCTCCTTCTTCCTCTACAGCAAGCTCACCGTGGACAAGAGCAGGTGGCAGCAGGGGAACGTCTTCTCAT
GCTCCGTGATGCACGAGGCTCTGCACAACCACTACACGCAGAAGAGCCTCTCCCTGTCTCCGGGTAAACA
TCACCATCACCATCACTAACTCGAGACTAGT
